>Addgene plasmid #50429 | pFUSC9 | depositor full sequence | sequence record 75347 | pFUSC9 sequence 3031 bps
GAAACGGTGCAGCGGCTGTTGCCGGTGCTGTGCCAGGACCATGGCCTGACCCCGGACCAAGTGGTGGCTA
TCGAGACGTCTAGACCAGCCAGGACAGAAATGCCTCGACTTCGCTGCTACCCAAGGTTGCCGGGTGACGC
ACACCGTGGAAACGGATGAAGGCACGAACCCAGTGGACATAAGCCTGTTCGGTTCGTAAGCTGTAATGCA
AGTAGCGTATGCGCTCACGCAACTGGTCCAGAACCTTGACCGAACGCAGCGGTGGTAACGGCGCAGTGGC
GGTTTTCATGGCTTGTTATGACTGTTTTTTTGGGGTACAGTCTATGCCTCGGGCATCCAAGCAGCAAGCG
CGTTACGCCGTGGGTCGATGTTTGATGTTATGGAGCAGCAACGATGTTACGCAGCAGGGCAGTCGCCCTA
AAACAAAGTTAAACATTATGAGGGAAGCGGTGATCGCCGAAGTATCGACTCAACTATCAGAGGTAGTTGG
CGTCATCGAGCGCCATCTCGAACCGACGTTGCTGGCCGTACATTTGTACGGCTCCGCAGTGGATGGCGGC
CTGAAGCCACACAGTGATATTGATTTGCTGGTTACGGTGACCGTAAGGCTTGATGAAACAACGCGGCGAG
CTTTGATCAACGACCTTTTGGAAACTTCGGCTTCCCCTGGAGAGAGCGAGATTCTCCGCGCTGTAGAAGT
CACCATTGTTGTGCACGACGACATCATTCCGTGGCGTTATCCAGCTAAGCGCGAACTGCAATTTGGAGAA
TGGCAGCGCAATGACATTCTTGCAGGTATCTTCGAGCCAGCCACGATCGACATTGATCTGGCTATCTTGC
TGACAAAAGCAAGAGAACATAGCGTTGCCTTGGTAGGTCCAGCGGCGGAGGAACTCTTTGATCCGGTTCC
TGAACAGGATCTATTTGAGGCGCTAAATGAAACCTTAACGCTATGGAACTCGCCGCCCGACTGGGCTGGC
GATGAGCGAAATGTAGTGCTTACGTTGTCCCGCATTTGGTACAGCGCAGTAACCGGCAAAATCGCGCCGA
AGGATGTCGCTGCCGACTGGGCAATGGAGCGCCTGCCGGCCCAGTATCAGCCCGTCATACTTGAAGCTAG
ACAGGCTTATCTTGGACAAGAAGAAGATCGCTTGGCCTCGCGCGCAGATCAGTTGGAAGAATTTGTCCAC
TACGTGAAAGGCGAGATCACCAAGGTAGTCGGCAAATAACCCTCGAGCCACCCATGACCAAAATCCCTTA
ACGTGAGTTACGCGTCGTTCCACTGAGCGTCAGACCCCGTAGAAAAGATCAAAGGATCTTCTTGAGATCC
TTTTTTTCTGCGCGTAATCTGCTGCTTGCAAACAAAAAAACCACCGCTACCAGCGGTGGTTTGTTTGCCG
GATCAAGAGCTACCAACTCTTTTTCCGAAGGTAACTGGCTTCAGCAGAGCGCAGATACCAAATACTGTCC
TTCTAGTGTAGCCGTAGTTAGGCCACCACTTCAAGAACTCTGTAGCACCGCCTACATACCTCGCTCTGCT
AATCCTGTTACCAGTGGCTGCTGCCAGTGGCGATAAGTCGTGTCTTACCGGGTTGGACTCAAGACGATAG
TTACCGGATAAGGCGCAGCGGTCGGGCTGAACGGGGGGTTCGTGCACACAGCCCAGCTTGGAGCGAACGA
CCTACACCGAACTGAGATACCTACAGCGTGAGCATTGAGAAAGCGCCACGCTTCCCGAAGGGAGAAAGGC
GGACAGGTATCCGGTAAGCGGCAGGGTCGGAACAGGAGAGCGCACGAGGGAGCTTCCAGGGGGAAACGCC
TGGTATCTTTATAGTCCTGTCGGGTTTCGCCACCTCTGACTTGAGCGTCGATTTTTGTGATGCTCGTCAG
GGGGGCGGAGCCTATGGAAAAACGCCAGCAACGCGGCCTTTTTACGGTTCCTGGCCTTTTGCTGGCCTTT
TGCTCACATGTTCTTTCCTGCGTTATCCCCTGATTCTGTGGATAACCGTATTACCGCCTTTGAGTGAGCT
GATACCGCTCGCCGCAGCCGAACGACCGAGCGCAGCGAGTCAGTGAGCGAGGAAGCGGAAGAGCGCCCAA
TACGCAAACCGCCTCTCCCCGCGCGTTGGCCGATTCATTAATGCAGCTGGCACGACAGGTTTCCCGACTG
GAAAGCGGGCAGTGAGCGCAACGCAATTAATACGCGTACCGCTAGCCAGGAAGAGTTTGTAGAAACGCAA
AAAGGCCATCCGTCAGGATGGCCTTCTGCTTAGTTTGATGCCTGGCAGTTTATGGCGGGCGTCCTGCCCG
CCACCCTCCGGGCCGTTGCTTCACAACGTTCAAATCCGCTCCCGGCGGATTTGTCCTACTCAGGAGAGCG
TTCACCGACAAACAACAGATAAAACGAAAGGCCCAGTCTTCCGACTGAGCCTTTCGTTTTATTTGATGCC
TGGCAGTTCCCTACTCTCGCGTTAACGCTAGCATGGATGTTTTCCCAGTCACGACGTTGTAAAACGACGG
CCAGTCTTAAGCGTCTCCCCCTGAACCTGACCCCGGACCAAGTGGTGGCTATCGAGACCGGCGCCGCTAC
AGGGCGCGTCCCATTCGCCATTCAGGCTGCGCAACTGTTGGGAAGGGCGATCGGTGCGGGCCTCTTCGCT
ATTACGCCAGCTGGCGAAAGGGGGATGTGCTGCAAGGCGATTAAGTTGGGTAACGCCAGGGTTTTCCCAG
TCACGACGTTGTAAAACGACGGCCAGTGAGCGCGCGTAATACGACTCACTATAGGGCGAATTGGGTACCG
GGCCCCCCCTCGAGGTCCTCCAGCTTTTGTTCCCTTTAGTGAGGGTTAATTGCGCGCTTGGCGTAATCAT
GGTCATAGCTGTTTCCTGTGTGAAATTGTTATCCGCTCACAATTCCACACAACATACGAGCCGGAAGCAT
AAAGTGTAAAGCCTGGGGTGCCTAATGAGTGAGCTAACTCACATTAATTGCGTTGCGCTCACTGCCCGCT
TTCCACCGGTGGTCTCCGCTC
Features (pLannotate 1.2.2; 16 found; start..end, strand, type, name):
    176..199     +  promoter       Pc promoter (fragment): intI1 (promoter lies within the coding sequence); class 1 integron promoter
    375..431     +  CDS            GmR (fragment): gentamycin acetyltransferase; aacC1; confers resistance to gentamycin
    438..1229    +  CDS            SmR: aminoglycoside adenylyltransferase (Murphy, 1985); aadA; confers resistance to spectinomycin and streptomycin
   1322..1910    +  rep_origin     ori: high-copy-number ColE1/pMB1/pBR322/pUC origin of replication
   2093..2185    +  CDS            lacI (fragment): lac repressor; lacI; The lac repressor binds to the lac operator to inhibit transcription in E. coli. This inhibition can be relieved by adding lactose or isopropyl-β-D-thiogalactopyranoside (IPTG).
   2240..2267    -  terminator     rrnB T2 terminator: transcription terminator T2 from the E. coli rrnB gene
   2399..2442    +  terminator     rrnB T1 terminator: Escherichia coli rrnB; transcription terminator T1 from the E. coli rrnB gene
   2489..2525    -  CDS            lacZα (fragment): LacZα fragment of β-galactosidase; lacZ fragment
   2581..2599    -  rep_origin     f1 ori (fragment): f1 bacteriophage origin of replication; arrow indicates direction of (+) strand synthesis
   2604..2759    -  CDS            lacZα (fragment): LacZα fragment of β-galactosidase; lacZ fragment
   2767..2785    +  promoter       T7 promoter: promoter for bacteriophage T7 RNA polymerase
   2794..2817    -  misc_feature   MCS (fragment): pBluescript multiple cloning site
   2833..2851    -  promoter       T3 promoter: promoter for bacteriophage T3 RNA polymerase
   2896..2912    -  protein_bind   lac operator: The lac repressor binds to the lac operator to inhibit transcription in E. coli. This inhibition can be relieved by adding lactose or isopropyl-β-D-thiogalactopyranoside (IPTG). lac repressor encoded by lacI
   2920..2950    -  promoter       lac promoter: promoter for the E. coli lac operon
   2965..2986    -  protein_bind   CAP binding site: CAP binding activates transcription in the presence of cAMP. E. coli catabolite activator protein
