[The description below was written by a language model from this plasmid's Addgene catalogue record and pLannotate feature annotations shown in this document.]
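Description:
pFUSC9 is a small (about 3 kb) empty-backbone bacterial cloning plasmid made for the Golden Gate TALEN assembly system, where it serves as an intermediate array vector for building TAL effector repeat arrays 9.5 RVDs long. It derives from pFUSB9, one of the array-receiving plasmids of that kit, and differs from its parent by altered DNA sequence between the AflII and FspI sites; the record does not spell out what this change accomplishes. It was deposited in connection with work on megaTALs, a rare-cleaving nuclease architecture for therapeutic genome engineering, so it is presumably intended for assembling the TAL effector DNA-binding arrays used in such fusions.

The plasmid replicates in E. coli at high copy from a ColE1/pUC-type origin and is selected with spectinomycin through the aadA aminoglycoside adenylyltransferase gene (annotated SmR), which sits downstream of a class 1 integron Pc promoter fragment and a short remnant of a gentamicin acetyltransferase gene. The cloning region is a lacZα cassette, annotated as fragments, with the lac promoter, lac operator and CAP binding site, and containing pBluescript-derived remnants: T7 and T3 promoters and part of a multiple cloning site. In Golden Gate array vectors of this type, the lacZα region is typically displaced when repeat modules are ligated in, allowing blue/white screening, though the Type IIS sites used are not annotated in the feature table. rrnB T1 and T2 terminators, a short lacI fragment and a vestigial f1 ori fragment are also present. There is no eukaryotic promoter, nuclease domain or TAL repeat sequence here, so assembled arrays would need to be moved into a final expression backbone.
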