Addgene plasmid #50429: pFUSC9
Purpose: (Empty Backbone) Plasmid compatible with the Golden Gate TALEN cloning system. To clone TAL effectors 9.5 RVDs long.
Depositing lab: Andrew Scharenberg. Depositing organization: University of Washington. Publication: megaTALs: a rare-cleaving nuclease architecture for therapeutic genome engineering. Boissel S, Jarjour J, Astrakhan A, Adey A, Gouble A, Duchateau P, Shendure J, Stoddard BL, Certo MT, Baker D, Scharenberg AM. Nucleic Acids Res. 2013 Nov 26. 10.1093/nar/gkt1224 PubMed 24285304.
Backbone
  Vector backbone: pFUSB9
  Modifications to backbone: Altered DNA sequence between the AflII and FspI sites.
Growth in bacteria
  Bacterial resistance: Spectinomycin, 50 μg/mL
  Growth temperature: 37°C
  Growth strain: DH5alpha
  Copy number: High Copy
Terms and licenses: Academic/Nonprofit Terms; Industry Terms: Not Available to Industry
How to cite: pFUSC9 was a gift from Andrew Scharenberg (Addgene plasmid # 50429 ; http://n2t.net/addgene:50429 ; RRID:Addgene_50429)
