>Addgene plasmid #50429 | pFUSC9 | addgene partial sequence | sequence record 78011 | M13_pUC_rev
TGACCATGATTACGCCAAGCGCGCAATTAACCCTCACTAAAGGGAACAAAAGCTGGAGGACCTCGAGGGG
GGGCCCGGTACCCAATTCGCCCTATAGTGAGTCGTATTACGCGCGCTCACTGGCCGTCGTTTTACAACGT
CGTGACTGGGAAAACCCTGGCGTTACCCAACTTAATCGCCTTGCAGCACATCCCCCTTTCGCCAGCTGGC
GTAATAGCGAAGAGGCCCGCACCGATCGCCCTTCCCAACAGTTGCGCAGCCTGAATGGCGAATGGGACGC
GCCCTGTAGCGGCGCCGGTCTCGATAGCCACCACTTGGTCCGGGGTCAGGTTCAGGGGGAGACGCTTAAG
ACTGGCCGTCGTTTTACAACGTCGTGACTGGGAAAACATCCATGCTAGCGTTAACGCGAGAGTAGGGAAC
TGCCAGGCATCAAATAAAACGAAAGGCTCAGTCGGAAGACTGGGCCTTTCGTTTTATCTGTTGTTTGTCG
GTGAACGCTCTCCTGAGTAGGACAAATCCGCCGGGAGCGGATTTGAACGTTGTGAAGCAACGGCCCGGAG
GGTGGCGGGCAGGACGCCCGCCATAAACTGCCAGGCATCAAACTAAGCAGAAGGCCATCCTGACGGATGG
CCTTTTTGCGTTTCTACAAACTCTTCCTGGCTAGCGGTACGCGTATTAATTGCGTTGCGCTCACTGCCCG
CTTTCCAGTCGGGAAACCTGTCGTGCCAGCTGCATTAATGAATCGGCCAACGCGCGGGGAGAGGCGGTTT
GCGTATTGGGCGCTCTTCCGCTTCCTCGCTCACTGACTCGCTGCGCTCG
