>Addgene plasmid #50429 | pFUSC9 | addgene partial sequence | sequence record 78525 | T7 5'-TAATACGACTCACTATAGGG-3'
CCCTCGAGGTCCTCCAGCTTTTGTTCCCTTTAGTGAGGGTTAATTGCGCGCTTGGCGTAATCATGGTCAT
AGCTGTTTCCTGTGTGAAATTGTTATCCGCTCACAATTCCACACAACATACGAGCCGGAAGCATAAAGTG
TAAAGCCTGGGGTGCCTAATGAGTGAGCTAACTCACATTAATTGCGTTGCGCTCACTGCCCGCTTTCCAC
CGGTGGTCTCCGCTCGAAACGGTGCAGCGGCTGTTGCCGGTGCTGTGCCAGGACCATGGCCTGACCCCGG
ACCAAGTGGTGGCTATCGAGACGTCTAGACCAGCCAGGACAGAAATGCCTCGACTTCGCTGCTACCCAAG
GTTGCCGGGTGACGCACACCGTGGAAACGGATGAAGGCACGAACCCAGTGGACATAAGCCTGTTCGGTTC
GTAAGCTGTAATGCAAGTAGCGTATGCGCTCACGCAACTGGTCCAGAACCTTGACCGAACGCAGCGGTGG
TAACGGCGCAGTGGCGGTTTTCATGGCTTGTTATGACTGTTTTTTTGGGGTACAGTCTATGCCTCGGGCA
TCCAAGCAGCAAGCGCGTTACGCCGTGGGTCGATGTTTGATGTTATGGAGCAGCAACGATGTTACGCAGC
AGGGCAGTCGCCCTAAAACAAAGTTAAACATTATGAGGGAAGCGGTGATCGCCGAAGTATCGACTCAACT
ATCAGAGGTAGTTGGCGTCATCGAGCGCCATCTCGAACCGACGTTGCTGGCCGTACATTTGTACGGCTCC
GCAGTGGATGGCGGCCTGAAGCCACACAGTGATATTGATTTGCTGGTTACGGTGACCGTAAGGCTTGATG
AAACAACGCGGCGAGCTTTGATCAACGACCTTTTGGAAACTTCGGCTTCCCCTGGAGAGAGCGAGATTCT
CCGCGCTGTAGAAGTCACCATTGTTGTGCACGACGAC
